>Addgene plasmid #135908 | D95_Ld_290220 | addgene full sequence | sequence record 274726 | Addgene NGS Result
GACATTGATTATTGACTAGTTATTAATAGTAATCAATTACGGGGTCATTAGTTCATAGCCCATATATGGA
GTTCCGCGTTACATAACTTACGGTAAATGGCCCGCCTGGCTGACCGCCCAACGACCCCCGCCCATTGACG
TCAATAATGACGTATGTTCCCATAGTAACGCCAATAGGGACTTTCCATTGACGTCAATGGGTGGAGTATT
TACGGTAAACTGCCCACTTGGCAGTACATCAAGTGTATCATATGCCAAGTCCGCCCCCTATTGACGTCAA
TGACGGTAAATGGCCCGCCTGGCATTATGCCCAGTACATGACCTTACGGGACTTTCCTACTTGGCAGTAC
ATCTACGTATTAGTCATCGCTATTACCATGGTGATGCGGTTTTGGCAGTACACCAATGGGCGTGGATAGC
GGTTTGACTCACGGGGATTTCCAAGTCTCCACCCCATTGACGTCAATGGGAGTTTGTTTTGGCACCAAAA
TCAACGGGACTTTCCAAAATGTCGTAATAACCCCGCCCCGTTGACGCAAATGGGCGGTAGGCGTGTACGG
TGGGAGGTCTATATAAGCAGAGCTCGTTTAGTGAACCGTCAGATCCTCACTCTCTTCCGCATCGCTGTCT
GCGAGGGCCAGCTGTTGGGCTCGCGGTTGAGGACAAACTCTTCGCGGTCTTTCCAGTACTCTTGGATCGG
AAACCCGTCGGCCTCCGAACGGTACTCCGCCACCGAGGGACCTGAGCGAGTCCGCATCGACCGGATCGGA
AAACCTCTCGAGAAAGGCGTCTAACCAGTCACAGTCGCAAGGTAGGCTGAGCACCGTGGCGGGCGGCAGC
GGGTGGCGGTCGGGGTTGTTTCTGGCGGAGGTGCTGCTGATGATGTAATTAAAGTAGGCGGTCTTGAGAC
GGCGGATGGTCGAGGTGAGGTGTGGCAGGCTTGAGATCCAGCTGTTGGGGTGAGTACTCCCTCTCAAAAG
CGGGCATTACTTCTGCGCTAAGATTGTCAGTTTCCAAAAACGAGGAGGATTTGATATTCACCTGGCCCGA
TCTGGCCATACACTTGAGTGACAATGACATCCACTTTGCCTTTCTCTCCACAGGTGTCCACTCCCAGGTC
CAAGTTTGCCACCATGGAGTTTCAGACCCAGGTACTCATGTCCCTGCTGCTCTGCATGTCTGGTGCGGCC
GCCTGGGACTCTTCTGAAGACGCTAAAGCCATGGCCAAAAGGGCCAAGCATGAGCAGATTCAGTTTTGGG
AACGTGAGGTTAATATTTTGCGGCAGGGAGAACTGACTCGTGCTTACAACAAGCTGTATCAAGCTGAGGC
CGCTCTCGAGAGTGCCAGGGCTAAACAAGGCTTCTTCTACACTCGCCCCCAGGATAAAGCTACGATCAGA
CTGCTCGATGAAGATTACCGCAGGACTTTGGTCGAGGTGAAAGCTCTTAAGGAACAAGAGCGACTTATCA
TGGCCAAACTGAAGCCCCTCTACGGGGTGGTGAGTCTGCATTTCGCCCAGGAACAGAAGCGCACGATTTC
TGAGTCTATCAAAACTGTGCAGTCTCTTAGCTATGACAATGCTTGGTACAGCAGCCTCTTTTCTCTTGGG
GAAGCCGAGAGCTTCAGCGATATCATTATGGGTGGCGCGCCCGGCAGCCTGCACCACATCCTGGACGCCC
AGAAGATGCTGTGGAACCACAGGGACAGGAACCTGCCTCCTCTGGCCCCTCTGGGCCCCCACCACCATCA
CCACCATTGAGTCTAGACACGTGATTAATTAAGGATCCCCCGACCTCGACCTCTGGCTAATAAAGGAAAT
TTATTTTCATTGCAATAGTGTGTTGGAATTTTTTGTGTCTCTCACTCGGAAGGACATATGGGAGGGCAAA
TCATTTGGTCGAGATCCCTCGGAGATCTCTAGCTAGAGGATCGATCCCCGCCCCGGACGAACTAAACCTG
ACTACGACATCTCTGCCCCTTCTTCGCGGGGCAGTGCATGTAATCCCTTCAGTTGGTTGGTACAACTTGC
CAACTGGGCCCTGTTCCACATGTGACACGGGGGGGGACCAAACACAAAGGGGTTCTCTGACTGTAGTTGA
CATCCTTATAAATGGATGTGCACATTTGCCAACACTGAGTGGCTTTCATCCTGGAGCAGACTTTGCAGTC
TGTGGACTGCAACACAACATTGCCTTTATGTGTAACTCTTGGCTGAAGCTCTTACACCAATGCTGGGGGA
CATGTACCTCCCAGGGGCCCAGGAAGACTACGGGAGGCTACACCAACGTCAATCAGAGGGGCCTGTGTAG
CTACCGATAAGCGGACCCTCAAGAGGGCATTAGCAATAGTGTTTATAAGGCCCCCTTGTTAACCCTAAAC
GGGTAGCATATGCTTCCCGGGTAGTAGTATATACTATCCAGACTAACCCTAATTCAATAGCATATGTTAC
CCAACGGGAAGCATATGCTATCGAATTAGGGTTAGTAAAAGGGTCCTAAGGAACAGCGATATCTCCCACC
CCATGAGCTGTCACGGTTTTATTTACATGGGGTCAGGATTCCACGAGGGTAGTGAACCATTTTAGTCACA
AGGGCAGTGGCTGAAGATCAAGGAGCGGGCAGTGAACTCTCCTGAATCTTCGCCTGCTTCTTCATTCTCC
TTCGTTTAGCTAATAGAATAACTGCTGAGTTGTGAACAGTAAGGTGTATGTGAGGTGCTCGAAAACAAGG
TTTCAGGTGACGCCCCCAGAATAAAATTTGGACGGGGGGTTCAGTGGTGGCATTGTGCTATGACACCAAT
ATAACCCTCACAAACCCCTTGGGCAATAAATACTAGTGTAGGAATGAAACATTCTGAATATCTTTAACAA
TAGAAATCCATGGGGTGGGGACAAGCCGTAAAGACTGGATGTCCATCTCACACGAATTTATGGCTATGGG
CAACACATAATCCTAGTGCAATATGATACTGGGGTTATTAAGATGTGTCCCAGGCAGGGACCAAGACAGG
TGAACCATGTTGTTACACTCTATTTGTAACAAGGGGAAAGAGAGTGGACGCCGACAGCAGCGGACTCCAC
TGGTTGTCTCTAACACCCCCGAAAATTAAACGGGGCTCCACGCCAATGGGGCCCATAAACAAAGACAAGT
GGCCACTCTTTTTTTTGAAATTGTGGAGTGGGGGCACGCGTCAGCCCCCACACGCCGCCCTGCGGTTTTG
GACTGTAAAATAAGGGTGTAATAACTTGGCTGATTGTAACCCCGCTAACCACTGCGGTCAAACCACTTGC
CCACAAAACCACTAATGGCACCCCGGGGAATACCTGCATAAGTAGGTGGGCGGGCCAAGATAGGGGCGCG
ATTGCTGCGATCTGGAGGACAAATTACACACACTTGCGCCTGAGCGCCAAGCACAGGGTTGTTGGTCCTC
ATATTCACGAGGTCGCTGAGAGCACGGTGGGCTAATGTTGCCATGGGTAGCATATACTACCCAAATATCT
GGATAGCATATGCTATCCTAATCTATATCTGGGTAGCATAGGCTATCCTAATCTATATCTGGGTAGCATA
TGCTATCCTAATCTATATCTGGGTAGTATATGCTATCCTAATTTATATCTGGGTAGCATAGGCTATCCTA
ATCTATATCTGGGTAGCATATGCTATCCTAATCTATATCTGGGTAGTATATGCTATCCTAATCTGTATCC
GGGTAGCATATGCTATCCTAATAGAGATTAGGGTAGTATATGCTATCCTAATTTATATCTGGGTAGCATA
TACTACCCAAATATCTGGATAGCATATGCTATCCTAATCTATATCTGGGTAGCATATGCTATCCTAATCT
ATATCTGGGTAGCATAGGCTATCCTAATCTATATCTGGGTAGCATATGCTATCCTAATCTATATCTGGGT
AGTATATGCTATCCTAATTTATATCTGGGTAGCATAGGCTATCCTAATCTATATCTGGGTAGCATATGCT
ATCCTAATCTATATCTGGGTAGTATATGCTATCCTAATCTGTATCCGGGTAGCATATGCTATCCTCATGA
TAAGCTGTCAAACATGAGAATTTTCTTGAAGACGAAAGGGCCTCGTGATACGCCTATTTTTATAGGTTAA
TGTCATGATAATAATGGTTTCTTAGACGTCAGGTGGCACTTTTCGGGGAAATGTGCGCGGAACCCCTATT
TGTTTATTTTTCTAAATACATTCAAATATGTATCCGCTCATGAGACAATAACCCTGATAAATGCTTCAAT
AATATTGAAAAAGGAAGAGTATGAGTATTCAACATTTCCGTGTCGCCCTTATTCCCTTTTTTGCGGCATT
TTGCCTTCCTGTTTTTGCTCACCCAGAAACGCTGGTGAAAGTAAAAGATGCTGAAGATCAGTTGGGTGCA
CGAGTGGGTTACATCGAACTGGATCTCAACAGCGGTAAGATCCTTGAGAGTTTTCGCCCCGAAGAACGTT
TTCCAATGATGAGCACTTTTAAAGTTCTGCTATGTGGCGCGGTATTATCCCGTGTTGACGCCGGGCAAGA
GCAACTCGGTCGCCGCATACACTATTCTCAGAATGACTTGGTTGAGTACTCACCAGTCACAGAAAAGCAT
CTTACGGATGGCATGACAGTAAGAGAATTATGCAGTGCTGCCATAACCATGAGTGATAACACTGCGGCCA
ACTTACTTCTGACAACGATCGGAGGACCGAAGGAGCTAACCGCTTTTTTGCACAACATGGGGGATCATGT
AACTCGCCTTGATCGTTGGGAACCGGAGCTGAATGAAGCCATACCAAACGACGAGCGTGACACCACGATG
CCTGCAGCAATGGCAACAACGTTGCGCAAACTATTAACTGGCGAACTACTTACTCTAGCTTCCCGGCAAC
AATTAATAGACTGGATGGAGGCGGATAAAGTTGCAGGACCACTTCTGCGCTCGGCCCTTCCGGCTGGCTG
GTTTATTGCTGATAAATCTGGAGCCGGTGAGCGTGGGTCTCGCGGTATCATTGCAGCACTGGGGCCAGAT
GGTAAGCCCTCCCGTATCGTAGTTATCTACACGACGGGGAGTCAGGCAACTATGGATGAACGAAATAGAC
AGATCGCTGAGATAGGTGCCTCACTGATTAAGCATTGGTAACTGTCAGACCAAGTTTACTCATATATACT
TTAGATTGATTTAAAACTTCATTTTTAATTTAAAAGGATCTAGGTGAAGATCCTTTTTGATAATCTCATG
ACCAAAATCCCTTAACGTGAGTTTTCGTTCCACTGAGCGTCAGACCCCGTAGAAAAGATCAAAGGATCTT
CTTGAGATCCTTTTTTTCTGCGCGTAATCTGCTGCTTGCAAACAAAAAAACCACCGCTACCAGCGGTGGT
TTGTTTGCCGGATCAAGAGCTACCAACTCTTTTTCCGAAGGTAACTGGCTTCAGCAGAGCGCAGATACCA
AATACTGTTCTTCTAGTGTAGCCGTAGTTAGGCCACCACTTCAAGAACTCTGTAGCACCGCCTACATACC
TCGCTCTGCTAATCCTGTTACCAGTGGCTGCTGCCAGTGGCGATAAGTCGTGTCTTACCGGGTTGGACTC
AAGACGATAGTTACCGGATAAGGCGCAGCGGTCGGGCTGAACGGGGGGTTCGTGCACACAGCCCAGCTTG
GAGCGAACGACCTACACCGAACTGAGATACCTACAGCGTGAGCTATGAGAAAGCGCCACGCTTCCCGAAG
GGAGAAAGGCGGACAGGTATCCGGTAAGCGGCAGGGTCGGAACAGGAGAGCGCACGAGGGAGCTTCCAGG
GGGAAACGCCTGGTATCTTTATAGTCCTGTCGGGTTTCGCCACCTCTGACTTGAGCGTCGATTTTTGTGA
TGCTCGTCAGGGGGGCGGAGCCTATGGAAAAACGCCAGCAACGCGGCCTTTTTACGGTTCCTGGCCTTTT
GCTGGCCTTTTGCTCACATGTTCTTTCCTGCGTTATCCCCTGATTCTGTGGATAACCGTATTACCGCCTT
TGAGTGAGCTGATACCGCTCGCCGCAGCCGAACGACCGAGCGCAGCGAGTCAGTGAGCGAGGAAGCGGAA
GAGCGCCCAATACGCAAACCGCCTCTCCCCGCGCGTTGGCCGATTCATTAATGCAGCTGGCACGACAGGT
TTCCCGACTGGAAAGCGGGCAGTGAGCGCAACGCAATTAATGTGAGTTAGCTCACTCATTAGGCACCCCA
GGCTTTACACTTTATGCTTCCGGCTCGTATGTTGTGTGGAATTGTGAGCGGATAACAATTTCACACAGGA
AACAGCTATGACCATGATTACGCCAAGCTCTAGCTAGAGGTCGACCAATTCTCATGTTTGACAGCTTATC
ATCGCAGATCCGGGCAACGTTGTTGCCATTGCTGCAGGCGCAGAACTGGTAGGTATGGAAGATCTATACA
TTGAATCAATATTGGCAATTAGCCATATTAGTCATTGGTTATATAGCATAAATCAATATTGGCTATTGGC
CATTGCATACGTTGTATCTATATCATAATATGTACATTTATATTGGCTCATGTCCAATATGACCGCCATG
TT
Features (pLannotate 1.2.2; 17 found; start..end, strand, type, name):
      1..380     +  enhancer       CMV enhancer: human cytomegalovirus immediate early enhancer
    382..581     +  promoter       CMV promoter: human cytomegalovirus (CMV) immediate early promoter
    649..687     +  misc_feature   Ad SA (fragment): adenovirus major late transcript splice acceptor (Friedrich and Soriano, 1991)
    720..929     -  CDS            PTP (fragment): TERM_ADE02 - Experimental evidence at protein level: Swiss-Prot protein existence level 1. Protein covalently bound to the viral DNA that acts as a primer for viral genomic replication by DNA strand displacement. Assembles on the viral origin of replication in an initiation complex with viral polymerase, DBP, host NFIA and host POU2F1/OCT1. During initiation, the polymerase covalently couples the first dCTP with Ser- 580 of pTP. The terminal protein stimulates the template activity over 20 fold compared to protein-free templates. Neo-synthesized viral genomes are linked to two preterminal prot
    960..1049    +  intron         chimeric intron (fragment): chimera between introns from adenovirus and immunoglobulin heavy chain genes
   1068..1114    +  CDS            IgH signal sequence (fragment): signal sequence from the mouse immunoglobulin heavy chain variable region
   1809..1864    +  polyA_signal   β-globin poly(A) signal: rabbit β-globin polyadenylation signal (Gil and Proudfoot, 1987)
   2378..4059    -  rep_origin     oriP (fragment): Epstein-Barr virus oriP replication origin (Yates et al., 2000)
   4186..4290    +  promoter       AmpR promoter: bla
   4291..5151    +  CDS            AmpR: β-lactamase; bla; confers resistance to ampicillin, carbenicillin, and related antibiotics
   5322..5910    +  rep_origin     ori: high-copy-number ColE1/pMB1/pBR322/pUC origin of replication
   6093..6185    +  CDS            lacI (fragment): lac repressor; lacI; The lac repressor binds to the lac operator to inhibit transcription in E. coli. This inhibition can be relieved by adding lactose or isopropyl-β-D-thiogalactopyranoside (IPTG).
   6198..6219    +  protein_bind   CAP binding site: CAP binding activates transcription in the presence of cAMP. E. coli catabolite activator protein
   6234..6264    +  promoter       lac promoter: promoter for the E. coli lac operon
   6272..6288    +  protein_bind   lac operator: The lac repressor binds to the lac operator to inhibit transcription in E. coli. This inhibition can be relieved by adding lactose or isopropyl-β-D-thiogalactopyranoside (IPTG). lac repressor encoded by lacI
   6358..6374    +  promoter       tet promoter (fragment): E. coli promoter for tetracycline efflux protein gene
   6384..6409    -  CDS            bla(M) (fragment): β-lactamase lacking the signal sequence; bla(M); allows cytosolic expression of β-lactamase
