[The description below was written by a language model from this plasmid's Addgene catalogue record and pLannotate feature annotations shown in this document.]
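Description:
D95_Ld_290220 is a mammalian expression plasmid built on the pTT3 backbone for producing a recombinant, secreted ectodomain of a Leishmania donovani protein. The insert, about 450 bp, encodes the extracellular region of LDBPK_290220, annotated only as a conserved hypothetical protein. In bacteria the plasmid is maintained through a high-copy ColE1/pUC-type origin and selected with ampicillin via the β-lactamase gene and its promoter. The sequenced record totals 6,582 nt, which matches the stated backbone plus insert.

Expression is driven by the human cytomegalovirus immediate early enhancer and promoter. This is followed by adenovirus-derived leader and splice elements (a major late splice acceptor fragment, a chimeric intron fragment, and a short stretch that the annotation software matched to adenoviral terminal protein sequence, most likely part of this leader region rather than a functional coding sequence). A mouse immunoglobulin heavy chain signal sequence fragment sits just upstream of the insert position and would direct the product into the secretory pathway. The rabbit β-globin polyadenylation signal terminates the transcript. The feature table leaves the interval between the signal sequence and the poly(A) signal unannotated. According to the catalogue fields, this is where the ectodomain lies, with its C-terminal biotinylation sequence and His tag, which allow capture on streptavidin and purification by metal affinity. An Epstein-Barr virus oriP fragment supports episomal maintenance in cells expressing EBNA1, a typical arrangement for high-yield transient transfection. Residual lac and tet promoter fragments appear to be backbone remnants. The plasmid comes from a systematic study of L. donovani cell surface and secreted proteins.
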