Addgene plasmid #135908: D95_Ld_290220
Purpose: Expression of Leishmania donovani ectodomain in mammalian cells
Depositing lab: Gavin Wright. Depositing organization: Wellcome Sanger Institute. Publication: Systematic identification of genes encoding cell surface and secreted proteins that are essential for in vitro growth and infection in Leishmania donovani. Roberts AJ, Ong HB, Clare S, Brandt C, Harcourt K, Franssen SU, Cotton JA, Muller-Sienerth N, Wright GJ. PLoS Pathog. 2022 Feb 24;18(2):e1010364. doi: 10.1371/journal.ppat.1010364. eCollection 2022 Feb. PubMed 35202447.
Backbone
  Vector backbone: pTT3
  Backbone manufacturer: Yves Durocher, NRC
  Backbone size w/o insert (bp): 6132
  Vector type: Mammalian Expression
Growth in bacteria
  Bacterial resistance: Ampicillin, 100 μg/mL
  Growth temperature: 37°C
  Growth strain: DH5alpha
  Copy number: High Copy
Gene/Insert
  Gene/Insert name: hypothetical protein, conserved (alt name: LDBPK_290220)
  Species: Leishmania donovani
  Insert size (bp): 450
  Tag / fusion protein: biotinylation sequence and His tag (C terminal on insert)
  Cloning method: Unknown
Terms and licenses: Academic/Nonprofit Terms; Industry Terms: Not Available to Industry
How to cite: D95_Ld_290220 was a gift from Gavin Wright (Addgene plasmid # 135908 ; http://n2t.net/addgene:135908 ; RRID:Addgene_135908)
